Addgene plasmid #178793: pCAG-RFP-p2a-postASAP
Purpose: Expresses voltage sensor targeted to dendrites and spines along with RFP
Depositing lab: Rafael Yuste. Depositing organization: Columbia University. Publication: Voltage compartmentalization in dendritic spines in vivo. Cornejo VH, Ofer N, Yuste R. Science. 2022 Jan 7;375(6576):82-86. doi: 10.1126/science.abg0501. Epub 2021 Nov 11. PubMed 34762487.
Backbone
  Vector backbone: pCAG
  Backbone size w/o insert (bp): 5466
  Total vector size (bp): 7821
  Vector type: Mammalian Expression
Growth in bacteria
  Bacterial resistance: Ampicillin, 100 μg/mL
  Growth temperature: 37°C
  Growth strain: DH5alpha
  Copy number: High Copy
Gene/Insert
  Gene/Insert name: FingR.PSD95, ASAP2f and TagRFP (alt name: accelerated sensor of action potentials 2f)
  Species: Synthetic
  Insert size (bp): 2355
  Mutation: mutations in amino acids L146G, S147T N149R, S150G, H151D, T399R of ASAP2f
  Promoter: CAG
  Tag / fusion protein: TagRFP
  Cloning method: Gibson Cloning
  Sequencing primers: 5′ taccggtaggccaccatggtgtctaagggcgaagagct; 3′ cttgacttcgagcatgggaccggggttttcttcca
Terms and licenses: Academic/Nonprofit Terms; Industry Terms: Not Available to Industry
How to cite: pCAG-RFP-p2a-postASAP was a gift from Rafael Yuste (Addgene plasmid # 178793 ; http://n2t.net/addgene:178793 ; RRID:Addgene_178793)
