[The description below was written by a language model from this plasmid's Addgene catalogue record and pLannotate feature annotations shown in this document.]
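Description:
pCAG-RFP-p2a-postASAP is a mammalian expression plasmid built on the pCAG backbone. It co-expresses a red fluorescent marker and a genetically encoded voltage indicator directed to postsynaptic sites. It is propagated in E. coli as a high-copy plasmid through a ColE1/pUC-type origin and selected with ampicillin via the β-lactamase gene. The backbone also carries an SV40 origin with an SV40 poly(A) signal and remnants of lac regulatory sequence. No mammalian selection marker is annotated.

Expression is driven by the CAG promoter, annotated here as the CMV immediate-early enhancer, the chicken β-actin promoter and a chimeric β-actin/β-globin intron. The single open reading frame begins with TagRFP, followed by a P2A peptide, so ribosomal skipping releases the red protein separately from the downstream sensor. That sensor, called postASAP, combines FingR.PSD95 with a mutated form of ASAP2f (accelerated sensor of action potentials 2f). FingR.PSD95 is a fibronectin-scaffold intrabody that binds PSD-95, which explains the fibronectin-like hit in the feature table. The ASAP2f portion carries the substitutions L146G, S147T, N149R, S150G, H151D and T399R. The GFP-derived feature annotated as cEGFP falls within the sensor region and is presumably the fluorescent reporter module of ASAP. The voltage-sensing portion itself is not annotated by the automated tool. A WPRE and the rabbit β-globin polyadenylation signal follow the coding region to enhance transcript stability and processing.

According to the record, the plasmid targets the voltage sensor to dendrites and spines, while free TagRFP provides an independent label for the expressing cells. The associated study examined voltage compartmentalization in dendritic spines in vivo. The sequenced record is 7,829 nt, close to the stated total of 7,821 bp.
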