Features (pLannotate 1.2.2; 23 found; start..end, strand, type, name):
      5..384     +  enhancer       CMV enhancer: human cytomegalovirus immediate early enhancer
    386..660     +  promoter       chicken β-actin promoter: No description available
    661..1677    +  intron         chimeric intron: chimera between introns from chicken β-actin and rabbit β-globin
   1675..1731    +  CDS            HBB (fragment): HBB_LEPEU - Experimental evidence at protein level: Swiss-Prot protein existence level 1. Involved in oxygen transport from the lung to the various peripheral tissues. From Lepus europaeus (European hare).
   1771..2481    +  CDS            TagRFP: monomeric derivative of red fluorescent protein from Entacmaea quadricolor (Merzlyak et al., 2007) mammalian codon-optimized
   2506..2561    +  CDS            P2A (fragment): 2A peptide from porcine teschovirus-1 polyprotein Eukaryotic ribosomes fail to insert a peptide bond between the Gly and Pro residues, yielding separate polypeptides.
   2521..2826    +  CDS            FINC_PLEWA (fragment): Experimental evidence at transcript level: Swiss-Prot protein existence level 2. Fibronectins bind cell surfaces and various compounds including collagen, fibrin, heparin, DNA, and actin. Fibronectins are involved in cell adhesion, cell motility, opsonization, wound healing, and maintenance of cell shape. May be involved in osteoblast compaction (By similarity). From Pleurodeles waltl (Iberian ribbed newt).
   3295..4014    +  CDS            cEGFP: cEGFP is a basic (constitutively fluorescent) green fluorescent protein published in 2008, derived from Aequorea victoria.
   4124..4150    +  misc_feature   MCS (fragment): pBluescript multiple cloning site
   4150..4738    +  misc_feature   WPRE: woodchuck hepatitis virus posttranscriptional regulatory element
   4774..4845    +  CDS            HBB (fragment): HBB_PONPY - Experimental evidence at transcript level: Swiss-Prot protein existence level 2. Involved in oxygen transport from the lung to the various peripheral tissues. From Pongo pygmaeus (Bornean orangutan).
   4916..4971    +  polyA_signal   β-globin poly(A) signal: rabbit β-globin polyadenylation signal (Gil and Proudfoot, 1987)
   5356..5372    -  protein_bind   lac operator: The lac repressor binds to the lac operator to inhibit transcription in E. coli. This inhibition can be relieved by adding lactose or isopropyl-β-D-thiogalactopyranoside (IPTG). lac repressor encoded by lacI
   5380..5410    -  promoter       lac promoter: promoter for the E. coli lac operon
   5425..5446    -  protein_bind   CAP binding site: CAP binding activates transcription in the presence of cAMP. E. coli catabolite activator protein
   5459..5498    -  CDS            lacI (fragment): lac repressor; lacI; The lac repressor binds to the lac operator to inhibit transcription in E. coli. This inhibition can be relieved by adding lactose or isopropyl-β-D-thiogalactopyranoside (IPTG).
   5505..5527    +  promoter       SV40 promoter (fragment): SV40 enhancer and early promoter
   5551..5686    +  rep_origin     SV40 ori: SV40 origin of replication
   5706..5840    +  polyA_signal   SV40 poly(A) signal: SV40 polyadenylation signal
   5842..5896    -  CDS            lacI (fragment): lac repressor; lacI; The lac repressor binds to the lac operator to inhibit transcription in E. coli. This inhibition can be relieved by adding lactose or isopropyl-β-D-thiogalactopyranoside (IPTG).
   6079..6667    -  rep_origin     ori: high-copy-number ColE1/pMB1/pBR322/pUC origin of replication
   6838..7698    -  CDS            AmpR: β-lactamase; bla; confers resistance to ampicillin, carbenicillin, and related antibiotics
   7699..7803    -  promoter       AmpR promoter: bla
>Addgene plasmid #178793 | pCAG-RFP-p2a-postASAP | addgene full sequence | sequence record 359665 | Addgene NGS Result
GGTCGACATTGATTATTGACTAGTTATTAATAGTAATCAATTACGGGGTCATTAGTTCATAGCCCATATA
TGGAGTTCCGCGTTACATAACTTACGGTAAATGGCCCGCCTGGCTGACCGCCCAACGACCCCCGCCCATT
GACGTCAATAATGACGTATGTTCCCATAGTAACGCCAATAGGGACTTTCCATTGACGTCAATGGGTGGAG
TATTTACGGTAAACTGCCCACTTGGCAGTACATCAAGTGTATCATATGCCAAGTACGCCCCCTATTGACG
TCAATGACGGTAAATGGCCCGCCTGGCATTATGCCCAGTACATGACCTTATGGGACTTTCCTACTTGGCA
GTACATCTACGTATTAGTCATCGCTATTACCATGGTCGAGGTGAGCCCCACGTTCTGCTTCACTCTCCCC
ATCTCCCCCCCCTCCCCACCCCCAATTTTGTATTTATTTATTTTTTAATTATTTTGTGCAGCGATGGGGG
CGGGGGGGGGGGGGCGCGCGCCAGGCGGGGCGGGGSGGGGSGRGGGGSGGGGSGGGGSGRGGCGGAGAGG
TGCGGCGGCAGCCAATCAGAGCGGCGCGCTCCGAAAGTTTCCTTTTATGGCGAGGCGGCGGCGGCGGCGG
CCCTATAAAAAGCGAAGCGCGCGGCGGGCGGGAGTCGCTGCGCGCTGCCTTCGCCCCGTGCCCCGCTCCG
CCGCCGCCTCGCGCCGCCCGCCCCGGCTCTGACTGACCGCGTTACTCCCACAGGTGAGCGGGCGGGACGG
CCCTTCTCCTCCGGGCTGTAATTAGCGCTTGGTTTAATGACGGCTTGTTTCTTTTCTGTGGCTGCGTGAA
AGCCTTGAGGGGCTCCGGGAGGGCCCTTTGTGCGGGGGGAGCGGCTCGGGGGGTGCGTGCGTGTGTGTGT
GCGTGGGGAGCGCCGCGTGCGGCTCCGCGCTGCCCGGCGGCTGTGAGCGCTGCGGGCGCGGCGCGGGGCT
TTGTGCGCTCCGCAGTGTGCGCGAGGGGAGCGCGGCCGGGGGCGGTGCCCCGCGGTGCGGGGGGGGCTGC
GAGGGGAACAAAGGCTGCGTGCGGGGTGTGTGCGTGGGGGGGTGAGCAGGGGGTGTGGGCGCGTCGGTCG
GGCTGCAACCCCCCCTGCACCCCCCTCCCCGAGTTGCTGAGCACGGCCCGGCTTCGGGTGCGGGGCTCCG
TACGGGGCGTGGCGCGGGGCTCGCCGTGCCGGGCGGGGGGTGGCGGCAGGTGGGGGTGCCGGGCGGGGCG
GGGCCGCCTCGGGCCGGGGRGGGCTCGGGGGRGGGGCGCGGCGGCCCCCGGAGCGCCGGCGGCTGTCGAG
GCGCGGCGAGCCGCAGCCATTGCCTTTTATGGTAATCGTGCGAGAGGGCGCAGGGACTTCCTTTGTCCCA
AATCTGTGCGGAGCCGAAATCTGGGAGGCGCCGCCGCACCCCCTCTAGCGGGCGCGGGGCGAAGCGGTGC
GGCGCCGGCAGGAAGGAAATGGGCGGGGAGGGCCTTCGTGCGTCGCCGCGCCGCCGTCCCCTTCTCCCTC
TCCAGCCTCGGGGCTGTCCGCGGGGGGACGGCTGCCTTCGGGGGGGACGGGGCAGGGCGGGGTTCGGCTT
CTGGCGTGTGACCGGCGGCTCTAGAGCCTCTGCTAACCATGTTCATGCCTTCTTCTTTTTCCTACAGCTC
CTGGGCAACGTGCTGGTTATTGTGCTGTCTCATCATTTTGGCAAAGAATTTCTAGAGCGGTACCGGATCC
CCGGGTACCGGTAGGCCACCATGGTGTCTAAGGGCGAAGAGCTGATTAAGGAGAACATGCACATGAAGCT
GTACATGGAGGGCACCGTGAACAACCACCACTTCAAGTGCACATCCGAGGGCGAAGGCAAGCCCTACGAG
GGCACCCAGACCATGAGAATCAAGGTGGTCGAGGGCGGCCCTCTCCCCTTCGCCTTCGACATCCTGGCTA
CCAGCTTCATGTACGGCAGCAGAACCTTCATCAACCACACCCAGGGCATCCCCGACTTCTTTAAGCAGTC
CTTCCCTGAGGGCTTCACATGGGAGAGAGTCACCACATACGAAGACGGGGGCGTGCTGACCGCTACCCAG
GACACCAGCCTCCAGGACGGCTGCCTCATCTACAACGTCAAGATCAGAGGGGTGAACTTCCCATCCAACG
GCCCTGTGATGCAGAAGAAAACACTCGGCTGGGAGGCCAACACCGAGATGCTGTACCCCGCTGACGGCGG
CCTGGAAGGCAGAAGCGACATGGCCCTGAAGCTCGTGGGCGGGGGCCACCTGATCTGCAACTTCAAGACC
ACATACAGATCCAAGAAACCCGCTAAGAACCTCAAGATGCCCGGCGTCTACTATGTGGACCACAGACTGG
AAAGAATCAAGGAGGCCGACAAAGAGACCTACGTCGAGCAGCACGAGGTGGCTGTGGCCAGATACTGCGA
CCTCCCTAGCAAACTGGGGCACAAACTTAATGGCGCGCCCGCGCCCGGCTCCGGAGCCACGAACTTCTCT
CTGTTAAAGCAAGCAGGAGACGTGGAAGAAAACCCCGGTCCCATGCTCGAAGTCAAGGAAGCATCACCAA
CCAGCATCCAGATCAGCTGGGTGCTCCACTTGCGCCACGTTCGCTACTACCGCATCACCTACGGTGAAAC
TGGTGGCAATAGCCCTGTCCAGGAATTCACCGTGCCTGGCAGCAAGTCCACTGCTACCATCAGCGGCCTG
AAACCTGGTGTCGACTATACCATCACGGTGTACGCCGTCACGATCTTCAGCGCCTACCGCTCCGCCTGGC
CGCCGATCTCCATCAACTACCGCACCGGAACCCTAGCCGCCACCATGGAGACGACTGTGAGGTATGAACA
GGGGTCAGAGCTCACTAAAACTTCGAGCTCTCCAACAGCAGATGAGCCCACGATAAAGATTGATGATGGT
CGTGATGAGGGTAATGAACAAGACAGCTGTTCCAATACCATTAGGAGAAAAATTTCCCCGTTTGTGATGT
CATTTGGATTCAGAGTATTTGGAGTTGTGCTTATCATTGTAGACATCATAGTGGTGATTGTGGATCTGGC
CATCAGTGAGAAGAAAAGAGGCATTAGAGAGATTCTTGAAGGTGTTTCCCTGGCTATAGCACTCTTCTTC
CTTGTTGATGTTCTCATGAGAGTGTTTGTTGAAGGCTTCAAGAACTATTTCCGGTCCAAACTGAATACTT
TGGATGCAGTCATAGTAGTGGGCACTCTGCTAATTAATATGACCTACTCCTTCTCTGACGGTACCTTTAG
GGGCGATAACGTGTATATTACCGCGGATAAACAGAAAAACGGCATTAAAGCGAACTTTACCGTGCGCCAT
AACGTGGAAGATGGCAGCGTGCAGCTGGCGGATCATTATCAGCAGAACACCCCGATTGGCGATGGCCCGG
TGCTGCTGCCGGATAACCATTATCTGAGCACCCAGACCGTGCTGAGCAAAGATCCGAACGAAAAACGCGA
TCACATGGTGCTGCTGGAATTTGTGACCGCAGCGGGCATTACACACGGCATGGATGAACTGTATGGCGGC
ACCGGCGGCAGCGCGAGCCAGGGCGAAGAACTGTTTACCGGCGTGGTGCCGATTCTGGTGGAACTGGATG
GCGATGTGAACGGCCATAAATTTAGCGTGCGCGGCGAAGGCGAAGGCGATGCGACCATTGGCAAACTGAC
CCTGAAATTTATTTGCACCACCGGCAAACTACCGGTGCCGTGGCCGACCCTGGTGACCACCTTAACCTAT
GGCGTGCAGTGCTTTAGCCGCTATCCGGATCATATGAAACGCCATGATTTTTTTAAAAGCGCGATGCCGG
AAGGCTATGTGCAGGAACGCACCATTAGCTTTAAAGATGATGGCAAATATAAAACCCGCGCGGTGGTGAA
ATTTGAAGGCGATACCCTGGTGAACCGCATTGAACTGAAAGGCACCGATTTTAAAGAAGATGGCAACATT
CTGGGGCATAAACTGGAATATAACACAGATCAGATGCCGCAGATGGTTCGTCTTCTTCGAGTTCTGAGAA
TTGTTATCTTAATAAGAATATTTCGCCTGGCTTCACAGAAGAAACAACTTGAAGTGGTAACCTAGGAATT
CGATATCAAGCTTATCGATAATCAACCTCTGGATTACAAAATTTGTGAAAGATTGACTGGTATTCTTAAC
TATGTTGCTCCTTTTACGCTATGTGGATACGCTGCTTTAATGCCTTTGTATCATGCTATTGCTTCCCGTA
TGGCTTTCATTTTCTCCTCCTTGTATAAATCCTGGTTGCTGTCTCTTTATGAGGAGTTGTGGCCCGTTGT
CAGGCAACGTGGCGTGGTGTGCACTGTGTTTGCTGACGCAACCCCCACTGGTTGGGGAATTGCCACCACC
TGTCAGCTCCTTTCCGGAACTTTCGCTTTCCCCCTCCCTATTGCCACGGCGGAACTCATCGCCGCCTGCC
TTGCCCGCTGCTGGACAGGGGCTCGGCTGTTGGGCACTGACAATTCCGTGGTGTTGTCGGGGAAATCATC
GTCCTTTCCTTGGCTGCTCGCCTATGTTGCCACCTGGATTCTGCGCGGGACGTCCTTCTGCTACGTCCCT
TCGGCCCTCAATCCAGCGGACCTTCCTTCCCGCGGCCTGCTGCCGGCTCTGCGGCCTCTTCCGCGTCTTC
GCCTTCGCCCTCAGACGAGTCGGATCTCCCTTTGGGCCGCCTCCCCGCATCGATACCGAGCGCTGCTCGA
GAGATCTGGCCGCACTCCTCAGGTGCAGGCTGCCTATCAGAAGGTGGTGGCTGGTGTGGCCAATGCCCTG
GCTCACAAATACCACTGAGATCTTTTTCCCTCTGCCAAAAATTATGGGGACATCATGAAGCCCCTTGAGC
ATCTGACTTCTGGCTAATAAAGGAAATTTATTTTCATTGCAATAGTGTGTTGGAATTTTTTGTGTCTCTC
ACTCGGAAGGACATATGGGAGGGCAAATCATTTAAAACATCAGAATGAGTATTTGGTTTAGAGTTTGGCA
ACATATGCCCATATGCTGGCTGCCATGAACAAAGGTTGGCTATAAAGAGGTCATCAGTATATGAAACAGC
CCCCTGCTGTCCATTCCTTATTCCATAGAAAAGCCTTGACTTGAGGTTAGATTTTTTTTATATTTTGTTT
TGTGTTATTTTTTTCTTTAACATCCCTAAAATTTTCCTTACATGTTTTACTAGCCAGATTTTTCCTCCTC
TCCTGACTACTCCCAGTCATAGCTGTCCCTCTTCTCTTATGGAGATCCCTCGACCTGCAGCCCAAGCTTG
GCGTAATCATGGTCATAGCTGTTTCCTGTGTGAAATTGTTATCCGCTCACAATTCCACACAACATACGAG
CCGGAAGCATAAAGTGTAAAGCCTGGGGTGCCTAATGAGTGAGCTAACTCACATTAATTGCGTTGCGCTC
ACTGCCCGCTTTCCAGTCGGGAAACCTGTCGTGCCAGCGGATCCGCATCTCAATTAGTCAGCAACCATAG
TCCCGCCCCTAACTCCGCCCATCCCGCCCCTAACTCCGCCCAGTTCCGCCCATTCTCCGCCCCATGGCTG
ACTAATTTTTTTTATTTATGCAGAGGCCGAGGCCGCCTCGGCCTCTGAGCTATTCCAGAAGTAGTGAGGA
GGCTTTTTTGGAGGCCTAGGCTTTTGCAAAAAGCTAACTTGTTTATTGCAGCTTATAATGGTTACAAATA
AAGCAATAGCATCACAAATTTCACAAATAAAGCATTTTTTTCACTGCATTCTAGTTGTGGTTTGTCCAAA
CTCATCAATGTATCTTATCATGTCTGGATCCGCTGCATTAATGAATCGGCCAACGCGCGGGGAGAGGCGG
TTTGCGTATTGGGCGCTCTTCCGCTTCCTCGCTCACTGACTCGCTGCGCTCGGTCGTTCGGCTGCGGCGA
GCGGTATCAGCTCACTCAAAGGCGGTAATACGGTTATCCACAGAATCAGGGGATAACGCAGGAAAGAACA
TGTGAGCAAAAGGCCAGCAAAAGGCCAGGAACCGTAAAAAGGCCGCGTTGCTGGCGTTTTTCCATAGGCT
CCGCCCCCCTGACGAGCATCACAAAAATCGACGCTCAAGTCAGAGGTGGCGAAACCCGACAGGACTATAA
AGATACCAGGCGTTTCCCCCTGGAAGCTCCCTCGTGCGCTCTCCTGTTCCGACCCTGCCGCTTACCGGAT
ACCTGTCCGCCTTTCTCCCTTCGGGAAGCGTGGCGCTTTCTCATAGCTCACGCTGTAGGTATCTCAGTTC
GGTGTAGGTCGTTCGCTCCAAGCTGGGCTGTGTGCACGAACCCCCCGTTCAGCCCGACCGCTGCGCCTTA
TCCGGTAACTATCGTCTTGAGTCCAACCCGGTAAGACACGACTTATCGCCACTGGCAGCAGCCACTGGTA
ACAGGATTAGCAGAGCGAGGTATGTAGGCGGTGCTACAGAGTTCTTGAAGTGGTGGCCTAACTACGGCTA
CACTAGAAGAACAGTATTTGGTATCTGCGCTCTGCTGAAGCCAGTTACCTTCGGAAAAAGAGTTGGTAGC
TCTTGATCCGGCAAACAAACCACCGCTGGTAGCGGTGGTTTTTTTGTTTGCAAGCAGCAGATTACGCGCA
GAAAAAAAGGATCTCAAGAAGATCCTTTGATCTTTTCTACGGGGTCTGACGCTCAGTGGAACGAAAACTC
ACGTTAAGGGATTTTGGTCATGAGATTATCAAAAAGGATCTTCACCTAGATCCTTTTAAATTAAAAATGA
AGTTTTAAATCAATCTAAAGTATATATGAGTAAACTTGGTCTGACAGTTACCAATGCTTAATCAGTGAGG
CACCTATCTCAGCGATCTGTCTATTTCGTTCATCCATAGTTGCCTGACTCCCCGTCGTGTAGATAACTAC
GATACGGGAGGGCTTACCATCTGGCCCCAGTGCTGCAATGATACCGCGAGACCCACGCTCACCGGCTCCA
GATTTATCAGCAATAAACCAGCCAGCCGGAAGGGCCGAGCGCAGAAGTGGTCCTGCAACTTTATCCGCCT
CCATCCAGTCTATTAATTGTTGCCGGGAAGCTAGAGTAAGTAGTTCGCCAGTTAATAGTTTGCGCAACGT
TGTTGCCATTGCTACAGGCATCGTGGTGTCACGCTCGTCGTTTGGTATGGCTTCATTCAGCTCCGGTTCC
CAACGATCAAGGCGAGTTACATGATCCCCCATGTTGTGCAAAAAAGCGGTTAGCTCCTTCGGTCCTCCGA
TCGTTGTCAGAAGTAAGTTGGCCGCAGTGTTATCACTCATGGTTATGGCAGCACTGCATAATTCTCTTAC
TGTCATGCCATCCGTAAGATGCTTTTCTGTGACTGGTGAGTACTCAACCAAGTCATTCTGAGAATAGTGT
ATGCGGCGACCGAGTTGCTCTTGCCCGGCGTCAATACGGGATAATACCGCGCCACATAGCAGAACTTTAA
AAGTGCTCATCATTGGAAAACGTTCTTCGGGGCGAAAACTCTCAAGGATCTTACCGCTGTTGAGATCCAG
TTCGATGTAACCCACTCGTGCACCCAACTGATCTTCAGCATCTTTTACTTTCACCAGCGTTTCTGGGTGA
GCAAAAACAGGAAGGCAAAATGCCGCAAAAAAGGGAATAAGGGCGACACGGAAATGTTGAATACTCATAC
TCTTCCTTTTTCAATATTATTGAAGCATTTATCAGGGTTATTGTCTCATGAGCGGATACATATTTGAATG
TATTTAGAAAAATAAACAAATAGGGGTTCCGCGCACATTTCCCCGAAAAGTGCCACCTG
